Addgene plasmid #33287: pT7-L2T1L
Depositing lab: Terence Dermody. Depositing organization: Vanderbilt University. Publication: A plasmid-based reverse genetics system for animal double-stranded RNA viruses. Kobayashi T, Antar AA, Boehme KW, Danthi P, Eby EA, Guglielmi KM, Holm GH, Johnson EM, Maginnis MS, Naik S, Skelton WB, Wetzel JD, Wilson GJ, Chappell JD, Dermody TS. Cell Host Microbe. 2007 Apr 19;1(2):147-57. 10.1016/j.chom.2007.03.003 PubMed 18005692.
Backbone
  Vector backbone: p3E5EGFP
  Backbone manufacturer: made by Yoshihiro Kawaoka
  Vector type: Mammalian Expression
Growth in bacteria
  Bacterial resistance: Ampicillin, 100 μg/mL
  Growth temperature: 37°C
  Growth strain: Stbl3
  Copy number: High Copy
Gene/Insert
  Gene/Insert name: L2
  Species: Orthoreovirus T1L
  Entrez Gene: L2 (a.k.a. MoV1sL2gp1)
  Promoter: T7
  Cloning method: Restriction Enzyme; 5′ cloning site none (unknown if destroyed); 3′ cloning site none (unknown if destroyed)
  Sequencing primers: 5′ T7 forward; 3′ T7 terminal
Terms and licenses: Academic/Nonprofit Terms; Industry Terms: Not Available to Industry
How to cite: pT7-L2T1L was a gift from Terence Dermody (Addgene plasmid # 33287 ; http://n2t.net/addgene:33287 ; RRID:Addgene_33287)
