[The description below was written by a language model from this plasmid's Addgene catalogue record and pLannotate feature annotations shown in this document.]
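Description:
pT7-L2T1L is a 6,990-bp reverse genetics rescue plasmid carrying a cDNA copy of the L2 gene segment of mammalian orthoreovirus type 1 Lang (T1L). It is built on the p3E5EGFP backbone and catalogued as a mammalian expression vector, although transcription depends on bacteriophage T7 RNA polymerase rather than a cellular promoter. In E. coli it is maintained through a high-copy ColE1/pUC-type origin and selected with ampicillin via the AmpR (β-lactamase) cassette. Short annotated fragments of TcR, rop, bom, lacI, a pUC-type multiple cloning site and an SP6 promoter appear to be remnants of earlier cloning vectors rather than functional parts of the design.

The payload is arranged so that an authentic viral transcript is produced. A T7 promoter lies immediately upstream of the L2 segment, whose open reading frame encodes the lambda-2 protein. This protein is a capsid component involved in capping viral plus-strand mRNAs, with guanylyltransferase and methyltransferase activities. Directly downstream of the segment sits a hepatitis delta virus ribozyme followed by a T7 terminator. Close placement of the promoter is intended to start transcription at the native 5′ end, and ribozyme self-cleavage trims the RNA to generate the native 3′ end. A small annotated "SET1" fragment between the ribozyme and terminator is probably just T7 phage-derived sequence flanking the terminator.

According to the associated publication title, the plasmid belongs to a plasmid-based reverse genetics system for double-stranded RNA viruses. In such a system it would be introduced into cells expressing T7 polymerase together with plasmids for the other reovirus segments to recover infectious virus. It can also serve as a template for engineering L2 mutations or reassortants.
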