Features (pLannotate 1.2.2; 14 found; start..end, strand, type, name):
     13..30      +  promoter       T7 promoter (fragment): promoter for bacteriophage T7 RNA polymerase
     42..3908    +  CDS            L2: LMBD2_REOVL - Experimental evidence at protein level: Swiss-Prot protein existence level 1. Outer capsid protein involved in mRNA capping. Catalyzes the last 3 enzymatic activities for formation of the 5' cap structure on the viral plus-strand transcripts, namely the RNA guanylyltransferase, RNA-7N- and RNA-2'O-methyltransferase activities (By similarity). From Reovirus type 1 (strain Lang) (T1L) (Mammalian orthoreovirus 1).
   3942..4033    +  ncRNA          HDV ribozyme: Accession: RF00094 - Hepatitis delta virus ribozyme
   4048..4097    +  CDS            SET1 (fragment): solubility-enhancement tag derived from T7 phage gene 10B
   4105..4152    +  terminator     T7 terminator: transcription terminator for bacteriophage T7 RNA polymerase
   4181..4215    +  misc_feature   MCS (fragment): pUC18/19 multiple cloning site
   4220..4238    -  promoter       SP6 promoter: promoter for bacteriophage SP6 RNA polymerase
   4467..4742    +  CDS            TcR (fragment): tetracycline efflux protein; tet; confers resistance to tetracycline
   4742..4792    -  misc_feature   bom (fragment): basis of mobility region from pBR322
   4894..4929    -  CDS            rop (fragment): Rop protein, which maintains plasmids at low copy number; rop
   5024..5128    +  promoter       AmpR promoter: bla
   5129..5989    +  CDS            AmpR: β-lactamase; bla; confers resistance to ampicillin, carbenicillin, and related antibiotics
   6160..6748    +  rep_origin     ori: high-copy-number ColE1/pMB1/pBR322/pUC origin of replication
   6931..6984    +  CDS            lacI (fragment): lac repressor; lacI; The lac repressor binds to the lac operator to inhibit transcription in E. coli. This inhibition can be relieved by adding lactose or isopropyl-β-D-thiogalactopyranoside (IPTG).
>Addgene plasmid #33287 | pT7-L2T1L | depositor full sequence | sequence record 39514 | pT7-L2T1L sequence 6990 bps
ATCGATCCCGGGTAATACGACTCACTATAGCTATTGGCGCAATGGCGAACGTTTGGGGAGTGAGACTTGC
AGACTCTTTATCATCACCCACTATTGAGACAAGAACTCGTCATTACACACTACGCGATTTCTGTTCCGAC
CTGGATGCTGTGGCTGGCAAGGAACCCTGGAGACCTTTGCGCAATCAGAGAACGAATGACATTGTCGCCG
TTCAATTGTTTAGGCCACTGCAGGGATTGGTGCTTGACACGCAGTTCTATGGATTCCCTGGCATTTTCTC
AGAATGGGAGCAGTTTATAAAGGAAAAACTCCGCGTATTAAAATATGAGGTTTTGCGGATCTACCCGATC
AGTAATTATAATCATGAACGTGTCAATGTCTTCGTAGCAAATGCTCTTGTCGGTGCGTTCCTATCCAACC
AAGCCTTCTATGACCTGTTGCCTCTATTAGTAATAAATGATACCATGATAAATGACTTACTTGGGACAGG
TGCCGCCCTTTCTCAATTTTTTCAATCCCATGGTGAGGTTTTAGAAGTTGCCGCAGGAAGGAAGTACCTG
CAAATGAAGAACTACTCGAACGATGACGATGATCCACCTTTGTTCGCTAAAGATCTGTCGGACTATGCGA
AGGCGTTTTACAGTGACACGTTTGAGACTCTAGACCGATTTTTCTGGACACATGACTCATCTGCGGGCGT
CCTAGTGCACTATGATAAGCCCACTAACGGGAATCATTACATCTTGGGTACTCTGACGCAGATGGTTAGT
GCGCCTCCGCATATCATTAACGCTACTGACGCATTGTTGCTCGAATCGTGCTTAGAACAATTTGCGGCGA
ATGTGAGAGCCAGGCCAGCGCAGCCTGTTGCGAGATTGGATCAATGTTATCATTTACGGTGGGGTGCTCA
ATATGTTGGCGAGGACTCATTGACGTACCGTTTGGGGGTACTTTCGCTGCTGGCTACCAACGGATATCAA
TTAGCTAGACCGATCCCTAAGCAATTGACGAATCGATGGCTCTCTAGTTTTGTCAGTCAGGTAATGTCGG
ATGGTGTAAATGAGACGCCATTATGGCCTCAAGAGAGATATGTCCAAATAGCCTACGATTCACCATCTGT
AGTCGATGGAGCCACGCACTATGGCTATGTTAGGCGAAATCAGTTGCGGTTGGGCATGAGGGTGTCCGCT
CTTCAGTCATTGAGTGATACTCCGGCTCCGATACAGTGGTTACCGCAGTATACTATTGAACAGGCAGCTG
TTGATGAGGGAGATCTAATGGTTTCTCGCTTGACTCAACTACCATTACGTCCTGACTATGGCAGCATATG
GGTTGGTGATGCCCTATCGTATTATGTTGATTACAATCGCAGCCATAGAGTTGTACTATCATCCGAACTA
CCACAGCTACCAGATACATACTTTGACGGAGATGAGCAATACGGTCGTAGCTTGTTCTCTCTAGCACGAA
AAATTGGTGATCGATCTCTCATCAAAGATACAGCAGTGCTTAAGCATGCGTACCAGGCCATTGATCCAAA
CACTGGAAAGGAATACCTTCGCGCAGGACAGTCCGTTGCATACTTTGGGGCATCAGCTGGTCATTCAGGG
GCGGATCAGCCTCTAGTAATTGAGCCATGGACGCAGGGTAAGATTAGTGGTGTGCCTCCGCCCTCCTCAG
TTAGACAGTTTGGGTATGATGTTGCTAAAGGTGCGATCGTAGACTTAGCAAGACCGTTCCCGTCGGGCGA
CTACCAATTTGTATATTCTGACGTCGATCAGGTCGTTGATGGCCACGATGATCTCAGCATATCCTCAGGA
CTGGTGGAGAGTCTATTAGACTCATGCATGCATGCCACATCCCCAGGTGGGTCATTCGTGATGAAGATCA
ACTTCCCGACACGCACTGTCTGGCACTATATAGAGCAGAAGATTCTCCCAAATATTACCTCGTACATGTT
GATTAAACCATTCGTGACTAATAATGTAGAGTTATTCTTTGTGGCTTTTGGTGTGCATCAACAATCAGCA
TTGACATGGACGTCTGGGGTGTATTTCTTCCTGGTCGATCACTTCTATCGATACGAGACATTGTCTACGA
TTTCACGTCAGTTGCCATCGTTCGGATACGTTGATGATGGGTCGTCTGTGACAGGCATTGAGATGATCAG
TCTTGAAAATCCAGGCTTTTCAAACATGACCCAAGCTGCACGTGTTGGGATATCAGGGTTGTGTGCGAAT
GTCGGTAATGCGCGTAAATTAATATCTATTCATGAATCCCATGGGGCACGCGTGCTCACCATCACATCAA
GAAGATCTCCAGCTTCGGCCAGGCGGAAAGCTCGCTTACGCTATTTGCCACTCGTAGACCCACGATCTTT
GGAAGTGCAGGCACGTACGATACTGCCATCTAACCCAGTGTTGTTTGATAACGTAAACGGAGCATCGCCT
CACGTATGTTTGACGATGATGTATAACTTTGAAGTGTCTAGTGCGGTGTATGATGGTGATGTAGTACTTG
ATCTTGGTACCGGTCCTGAAGCGAAGATTCTGGAGCTGATTCCTCCAACATCCCCGGTAACATGCGTAGA
CATTAGGCCAACGGCACAGCCGAGTGGCTGTTGGAACGTACGTACGACTTTTCTAGAGCTTGATTACTTA
AGTGACGGTTGGATAACGGGTATACGTGGCGACATCGTCACTTGCATGCTGTCTCTGGGTGCTGCTGCTG
CTGGAAAATCCATGACGTTCGACGCGGCATTCCAACAGCTAGTGAAAGTTCTTACTAAAAGTACAGCTAA
CGTGTTGTTGATTCAAGTCAACTGCCCAACGGATGTGATCCGAACAATTAAGGGATATTTGGAGATAGAT
CAAACTAATAAGCGGTACAGATTTCCAAAGTTTGGCCGCGATGAACCGTACTCTGACATGGATTCATTAG
AGCGCATATGTCGGGCTGCATGGCCAAATTGTTCCATCACGTGGGTGCCCTTGTCCTATGACCTGCGTTG
GACTAAGCTTGCTCTACTTGAATCGACTACACTGAGCAGTGCATCAGTGAGAATTGCTGAATTGATGTAC
AAGTACATGCCCGTTATGAGGATAGATATTCATGGGTTACCCATGGAAAAGCAAGGCAATTTCATAGTGG
GTCAGAACTGCTCTTTGACTATACCGGGCTTCAACGCACAGGACGTATTCAATTGTTACTTCAACTCCGC
GCTCGCCTTCTCTACTGAGGATGTTAATTCTGCAATGATACCACAGGTGACGGCTCAGTTTGATGCTAAC
AAAGGAGAGTGGTCATTGGACATGGTGTTCTCAGACGCTGGTATCTACACAATGCAGGCATTGGTCGGTT
CCAACGCAAATCCTGTGTCTCTGGGTTCGTTTGTAGTGGACTCTCCGGATGTGGACATAACAGATGCATG
GCCTGCTCAGCTGGACTTTACCATAGCTGGCACTGACGTCGACATTACAGTTAATCCTTATTACCGCTTG
ATGGCCTTTGTGAGGATTGATGGACAATGGCAGATTGCGAATCCTGATAAATTCCAATTTTTCTCATCAA
GTACAGGAACGTTAGTGATGAATGTAAAGTTAGATATAGCTGATAGGTACTTGTTATACTACATTCGTGA
CGTTCAATCTAGGGATGTGGGATTTTACATACAGCACCCATTACAGTTATTAAATACTATTACGCTGCCT
ACAAATGAGGACTTATTCTTGAGCGCTCCTGACATGCGCGAGTGGGCAGTAAAGGAGAGTGGTAATACCA
TATGCATACTTAATAGTCAAGGTTTTGTGCCACCTCAGGATTGGGATGTTCTTACCGATACTATTAGCTG
GTCTCCTTCGCTCCCAACTTATGTGGTGCCTCCGGGTGATTATACTCTGACACCTCTGTAACTCATTACC
CCTCGTGAGCGTGCCTAATTCATCGGGTCGGCATGGCATCTCCACCTCCTCGCGGTCCGACCTGGGCATC
CGAAGGAGGACGTCGTCCACTCGGATGGCTAAGGGAGAGCTCAAAAAAAAGGATCCGGCTGCTAACAAAG
CCCGAAAGGAAGCTGAGTTGGCTGCTGCCACCGCTGAGCAATAACTAGCATAACCCCTTGGGGCCTCTAA
ACGGGTCTTGAGGGGTTTTTTGCTGAAAGGAGGAACTATATCCGGATCGAGATCCTCTAGAGTCGACCTG
CAGGCATGCAAGCTTGTATTCTATAGTGTCACCTAAATCGTATGTGTATGATACATAAGGTTATGTATTA
ATTGTAGCCGCGTTCTAACGACAATATGTACAAGCCTAATTGTGTAGCATCTGGCTTACTGAAGCAGACC
CTATCATCTCTCTCGTAAACTGCCGTCAGAGTCGGTTTGGTTGGACGAACCTTCTGAGTTTCTGGTAACG
CCGTTCCGCACCCCGGAAATGGTCAGCGAACCAATCAGCAGGGTCATCGCTAGCCAGATCCTCTACGCCG
GACGCATCGTGGCCGGCATCACCGGCGCCACAGGTGCGGTTGCTGGCGCCTATATCGCCGACATCACCGA
TGGGGAAGATCGGGCTCGCCACTTCGGGCTCATGAGCGCTTGTTTCGGCGTGGGTATGGTGGCAGGCCCC
GTGGCCGGGGGACTGTTGGGCGCCATCTCCTTGCACCATTCCTTGCGGCGGCGGTGCTCAACGGCCTCAA
CCTACTACTGGGCTGCTTCCTAATGCAGGAGTCGCATAAGGGAGAGCGTCGATATGGTGCACTCTCAGTA
CAATCTGCTCTGATGCCGCATAGTTAAGCCAGCCCCGACACCCGCCAACACCCGCTGACGCGCCCTGACG
GGCTTGTCTGCTCCCGGCATCCGCTTACAGACAAGCTGTGACCGTCTCCGGGAGCTGCATGTGTCAGAGG
TTTTCACCGTCATCACCGAAACGCGCGAGACGAAAGGGCCTCGTGATACGCCTATTTTTATAGGTTAATG
TCATGATAATAATGGTTTCTTAGACGTCAGGTGGCACTTTTCGGGGAAATGTGCGCGGAACCCCTATTTG
TTTATTTTTCTAAATACATTCAAATATGTATCCGCTCATGAGACAATAACCCTGATAAATGCTTCAATAA
TATTGAAAAAGGAAGAGTATGAGTATTCAACATTTCCGTGTCGCCCTTATTCCCTTTTTTGCGGCATTTT
GCCTTCCTGTTTTTGCTCACCCAGAAACGCTGGTGAAAGTAAAAGATGCTGAAGATCAGTTGGGTGCACG
AGTGGGTTACATCGAACTGGATCTCAACAGCGGTAAGATCCTTGAGAGTTTTCGCCCCGAAGAACGTTTT
CCAATGATGAGCACTTTTAAAGTTCTGCTATGTGGCGCGGTATTATCCCGTATTGACGCCGGGCAAGAGC
AACTCGGTCGCCGCATACACTATTCTCAGAATGACTTGGTTGAGTACTCACCAGTCACAGAAAAGCATCT
TACGGATGGCATGACAGTAAGAGAATTATGCAGTGCTGCCATAACCATGAGTGATAACACTGCGGCCAAC
TTACTTCTGACAACGATCGGAGGACCGAAGGAGCTAACCGCTTTTTTGCACAACATGGGGGATCATGTAA
CTCGCCTTGATCGTTGGGAACCGGAGCTGAATGAAGCCATACCAAACGACGAGCGTGACACCACGATGCC
TGTAGCAATGGCAACAACGTTGCGCAAACTATTAACTGGCGAACTACTTACTCTAGCTTCCCGGCAACAA
TTAATAGACTGGATGGAGGCGGATAAAGTTGCAGGACCACTTCTGCGCTCGGCCCTTCCGGCTGGCTGGT
TTATTGCTGATAAATCTGGAGCCGGTGAGCGTGGGTCTCGCGGTATCATTGCAGCACTGGGGCCAGATGG
TAAGCCCTCCCGTATCGTAGTTATCTACACGACGGGGAGTCAGGCAACTATGGATGAACGAAATAGACAG
ATCGCTGAGATAGGTGCCTCACTGATTAAGCATTGGTAACTGTCAGACCAAGTTTACTCATATATACTTT
AGATTGATTTAAAACTTCATTTTTAATTTAAAAGGATCTAGGTGAAGATCCTTTTTGATAATCTCATGAC
CAAAATCCCTTAACGTGAGTTTTCGTTCCACTGAGCGTCAGACCCCGTAGAAAAGATCAAAGGATCTTCT
TGAGATCCTTTTTTTCTGCGCGTAATCTGCTGCTTGCAAACAAAAAAACCACCGCTACCAGCGGTGGTTT
GTTTGCCGGATCAAGAGCTACCAACTCTTTTTCCGAAGGTAACTGGCTTCAGCAGAGCGCAGATACCAAA
TACTGTCCTTCTAGTGTAGCCGTAGTTAGGCCACCACTTCAAGAACTCTGTAGCACCGCCTACATACCTC
GCTCTGCTAATCCTGTTACCAGTGGCTGCTGCCAGTGGCGATAAGTCGTGTCTTACCGGGTTGGACTCAA
GACGATAGTTACCGGATAAGGCGCAGCGGTCGGGCTGAACGGGGGGTTCGTGCACACAGCCCAGCTTGGA
GCGAACGACCTACACCGAACTGAGATACCTACAGCGTGAGCTATGAGAAAGCGCCACGCTTCCCGAAGGG
AGAAAGGCGGACAGGTATCCGGTAAGCGGCAGGGTCGGAACAGGAGAGCGCACGAGGGAGCTTCCAGGGG
GAAACGCCTGGTATCTTTATAGTCCTGTCGGGTTTCGCCACCTCTGACTTGAGCGTCGATTTTTGTGATG
CTCGTCAGGGGGGCGGAGCCTATGGAAAAACGCCAGCAACGCGGCCTTTTTACGGTTCCTGGCCTTTTGC
TGGCCTTTTGCTCACATGTTCTTTCCTGCGTTATCCCCTGATTCTGTGGATAACCGTATTACCGCCTTTG
AGTGAGCTGATACCGCTCGCCGCAGCCGAACGACCGAGCGCAGCGAGTCAGTGAGCGAGGAAGCGGAAGA
GCGCCCAATACGCAAACCGCCTCTCCCCGCGCGTTGGCCGATTCATTAATGCAGGGGGAT
