>Addgene plasmid #33287 | pT7-L2T1L | addgene partial sequence | sequence record 44591 | SP6 5'-ATTTAGGTGACACTATAG-3'
TCCGGATATAGTTCCTCCTTTCAGCAAAAAACCCCTCAAGANNNAGAGGCCCCAAGGGGTTATGCTAGTT
ATTGCTCAGCGGTGGCAGCAGCCAACTCAGCTTCCTTTCGGGCTTTGTTAGCAGCCGGATCCTTTTTTTT
GAGCTCTCCCTTAGCCATCCGAGTGGACGACGTCCTCCTTCGGATGCCCAGGTCGGACCGCGAGGAGGTG
GAGATGCCATGCCGACCCGATGAATTAGGCACGCTCACGAGGGGTAATGAGTTACAGAGGTGTCAGAGTA
TAATCACCCGGAGGCACCACATAAGTTGGGAGCGAAGGAGACCAGCTAATAGTATCGGTAAGAACATCCC
AATCCTGAGGTGGCACAAAACCTTGACTATTAAGTATGCATATGGTATTACCACTCTCCTTTACTGCCCA
CTCGCGCATGTCAGGAGCGCTCAAGAATAAGTCCTCATTTGTAGGCAGCGTAATAGTATTTAATAACTGT
AATGGGTGCTGTATGTAAAATCCCACATCCCTAGATTGAACGTCACGAATGT
